Addgene plasmid #128136: pCE059-SiT-Cas12a-[Activ]
Purpose: Express both AsCas12a fused to [Activ] activator domain and CRISPR arrays on a single transcript
Depositing lab: Randall Platt. Depositing organization: ETH Zurich (Swiss Federal Institute of Technology). Publication: Multiplexed genome engineering by Cas12a and CRISPR arrays encoded on single transcripts. Campa CC, Weisbach NR, Santinha AJ, Incarnato D, Platt RJ. Nat Methods. 2019 Aug 12. pii: 10.1038/s41592-019-0508-6. doi: 10.1038/s41592-019-0508-6. PubMed 31406383.
Backbone
  Vector backbone: pAAV-MCS
  Backbone size w/o insert (bp): 4800
  Total vector size (bp): 9900
  Vector type: Mammalian Expression, AAV
Growth in bacteria
  Bacterial resistance: Ampicillin, 100 μg/mL
  Growth temperature: 37°C
  Growth strain: NEB Stable
  Copy number: Unknown
Gene/Insert
  Gene/Insert name: AsCas12a-[Activ]-Triplex (alt name: Cpf1)
  Insert size (bp): 4990
Resource information
  A portion of this plasmid was derived from a plasmid made by: Feng Zhang Lab (py108)
Terms and licenses: Academic/Nonprofit Terms; Industry Terms: Not Available to Industry
How to cite: pCE059-SiT-Cas12a-[Activ] was a gift from Randall Platt (Addgene plasmid # 128136 ; http://n2t.net/addgene:128136 ; RRID:Addgene_128136)
