[The description below was written by a language model from this plasmid's Addgene catalogue record and pLannotate feature annotations shown in this document.]
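Description:
pCE059-SiT-Cas12a-[Activ] is a roughly 9.9 kb mammalian expression plasmid built on the pAAV-MCS backbone, so the expression cassette sits between AAV2 inverted terminal repeats. The right ITR is annotated in full, while only short ITR fragments are detected on the left. It is propagated in E. coli through a high-copy ColE1/pUC-type origin with ampicillin selection (AmpR with its bla promoter), and it also carries an f1 phage origin. A recombination-deficient strain is listed for growth, consistent with the repeat-containing ITRs. Several very short hits in the table (small t antigen, KanR, bom, rop) look like annotation fragments rather than functional parts.

The payload is driven by the constitutive human EF-1α promoter and encodes AsCas12a (AsCpf1, from Acidaminococcus sp. BV3L6). This is followed in frame by a nucleoplasmin bipartite NLS, sequences matching the RelA/p65 activation domain, the C-terminal activation domain of human HSF1, and a 3xHA epitope tag. The p65 and HSF1 segments evidently make up at least part of the "[Activ]" activator module, though the record does not define its full composition, nor does it say whether the Cas12a is nuclease-inactivated. Downstream lie a WPRE, which enhances transcript expression, and a synthetic poly(A) signal.

The insert name also includes a "Triplex" element, which is not annotated in the feature table. It presumably lies in the unannotated stretch between the HA tag and the WPRE, where a CRISPR array would also be placed. The stated purpose is to express the Cas12a-activator fusion and CRISPR arrays on a single Pol II transcript ("SiT"). This relies on Cas12a's ability to process its own crRNAs, and it supports multiplexed, guide-directed transcriptional activation in mammalian cells.
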