Features (pLannotate 1.2.2; 22 found; start..end, strand, type, name):
     12..39      +  repeat_region  AAV2 ITR (fragment): inverted terminal repeat of adeno-associated virus serotype 2 inverted
     68..95      +  repeat_region  AAV2 ITR (fragment): inverted terminal repeat of adeno-associated virus serotype 2 inverted
    160..226     +  CDS            small t antigen (fragment): SV40 (simian virus 40) small t antigen
    233..1411    +  promoter       EF-1α promoter: strong constitutive promoter for human elongation factor EF-1α
   1446..5366    +  CDS            AsCpf1: CRISPR-associated protein from Acidaminococcus sp. BV3L6 (Zetsche et al., 2015)
   5367..5414    +  CDS            nucleoplasmin NLS: bipartite nuclear localization signal from nucleoplasmin
   5433..5525    +  CDS            Rela (fragment): TF65_MOUSE - Also known as Nfkb3. Experimental evidence at protein level: Swiss-Prot protein existence level 1. NF-kappa-B is a pleiotropic transcription factor present in almost all cell types and is the endpoint of a series of signal transduction events that are initiated by a vast array of stimuli related to many biological processes such as inflammation, immunity, differentiation, cell growth, tumorigenesis and apoptosis. NF-kappa-B is a homo- or heterodimeric complex formed by the Rel-like domain- containing proteins RELA/p65, RELB, NFKB1/p105, NFKB1/p50, REL and NFKB2/p52. The heterodime
   5580..5605    +  CDS            RelA (p65) AD (fragment): transcriptional activation domain of human RelA, also known as p65 (O'Shea and Perkins, 2008)
   5733..6104    +  CDS            HSF1: C-terminal activation domain from the human heat shock transcription factor HSF1
   6111..6191    +  CDS            3xHA: three tandem HA epitope tags
   6307..6360    -  CDS            KanR (fragment): aminoglycoside phosphotransferase; aph(3')-Ia; confers resistance to kanamycin
   6441..6465    +  misc_feature   MCS (fragment): pBluescript multiple cloning site
   6465..7053    +  misc_feature   WPRE: woodchuck hepatitis virus posttranscriptional regulatory element
   7070..7117    +  polyA_signal   poly(A) signal: synthetic polyadenylation signal
   7140..7280    +  repeat_region  AAV2 ITR: inverted terminal repeat of adeno-associated virus serotype 2 inverted
   7285..7336    -  misc_feature   bom (fragment): basis of mobility region from pBR322
   7355..7810    +  rep_origin     f1 ori (sequence partly withheld): f1 bacteriophage origin of replication; arrow indicates direction of (+) strand synthesis
   7811..7860    -  misc_feature   bom (fragment): basis of mobility region from pBR322
   7962..7996    -  CDS            rop (fragment): Rop protein, which maintains plasmids at low copy number; rop
   8092..8196    +  promoter       AmpR promoter: bla
   8197..9057    +  CDS            AmpR: β-lactamase; bla; confers resistance to ampicillin, carbenicillin, and related antibiotics
   9228..9816    +  rep_origin     ori: high-copy-number ColE1/pMB1/pBR322/pUC origin of replication
>Addgene plasmid #128136 | pCE059-SiT-Cas12a-[Activ] | addgene full sequence | sequence record 258285 | Addgene NGS Result
CCTGCAGGCAGCTGCGCGCTCGCTCGCTCACTGAGGCCGCCCGGGCGTCGGGCGACCTTTGGTCGCCCGG
CCTCAGTGAGCGAGCGAGCGCGCAGAGAGGGAGTGGCCAACTCCATCACTAGGGGTTCCTGCGGCCGCAC
GCGTTTAATTAATGCAAAGATGGATAAAGTTTTAAACAGAGAGGAATCTTTGCAGCTAATGGACCTTCTA
GGTCTTGAAAGGAGTGGGAATTGGCTCCGGTGCCCGTCAGTGGGCAGAGCGCACATCGCCCACAGTCCCC
GAGAAGTTGGGGGGAGGGGTCGGCAATTGAACCGGTGCCTAGAGAAGGTGGCGCGGGGTAAACTGGGAAA
GTGATGTCGTGTACTGGCTCCGCCTTTTTCCCGAGGGTGGGGGAGAACCGTATATAAGTGCAGTAGTCGC
CGTGAACGTTCTTTTTCGCAACGGGTTTGCCGCCAGAACACAGGTAAGTGCCGTGTGTGGTTCCCGCGGG
CCTGGCCTCTTTACGGGTTATGGCCCTTGCGTGCCTTGAATTACTTCCACCTGGCTGCAGTACGTGATTC
TTGATCCCGAGCTTCGGGTTGGAAGTGGGTGGGAGAGTTCGAGGCCTTGCGCTTAAGGAGCCCCTTCGCC
TCGTGCTTGAGTTGAGGCCTGGCCTGGGCGCTGGGGCCGCCGCGTGCGAATCTGGTGGCACCTTCGCGCC
TGTCTCGCTGCTTTCGATAAGTCTCTAGCCATTTAAAATTTTTGATGACCTGCTGCGACGCTTTTTTTCT
GGCAAGATAGTCTTGTAAATGCGGGCCAAGATCTGCACACTGGTATTTCGGTTTTTGGGGCCGCGGGCGG
CGACGGGGCCCGTGCGTCCCAGCGCACATGTTCGGCGAGGCGGGGCCTGCGAGCGCGGCCACCGAGAATC
GGACGGGGGTAGTCTCAAGCTGGCCGGCCTGCTCTGGTGCCTGGCCTCGCGCCGCCGTGTATCGCCCCGC
CCTGGGCGGCAAGGCTGGCCCGGTCGGCACCAGTTGCGTGAGCGGAAAGATGGCCGCTTCCCGGCCCTGC
TGCAGGGAGCTCAAAATGGAGGACGCGGCGCTCGGGAGAGCGGGCGGGTGAGTCACCCACACAAAGGAAA
AGGGCCTTTCCGTCCTCAGCCGTCGCTTCATGTGACTCCACGGAGTACCGGGCGCCGTCCAGGCACCTCG
ATTAGTTCTCGAGCTTTTGGAGTACGTCGTCTTTAGGTTGGGGGGAGGGGTTTTATGCGATGGAGTTTCC
CCACACTGAGTGGGTGGAGACTGAAGTTAGGCCAGCTTGGCACTTGATGTAATTCTCCTTGGAATTTGCC
CTTTTTGAGTTTGGATCTTGGTTCATTCTCAAGCCTCAGACAGTGGTTCAAAGTTTTTTTCTTCCATTTC
AGGTGTCGTGAGCTAGCGTTTAAACTTAAGCTTGGTACCGCCACCATGACACAGTTCGAGGGCTTTACCA
ACCTGTATCAGGTGAGCAAGACACTGCGGTTTGAGCTGATCCCACAGGGCAAGACCCTGAAGCACATCCA
GGAGCAGGGCTTCATCGAGGAGGACAAGGCCCGCAATGATCACTACAAGGAGCTGAAGCCCATCATCGAT
CGGATCTACAAGACCTATGCCGACCAGTGCCTGCAGCTGGTGCAGCTGGATTGGGAGAACCTGAGCGCCG
CCATCGACTCCTATAGAAAGGAGAAAACCGAGGAGACAAGGAACGCCCTGATCGAGGAGCAGGCCACATA
TCGCAATGCCATCCACGACTACTTCATCGGCCGGACAGACAACCTGACCGATGCCATCAATAAGAGACAC
GCCGAGATCTACAAGGGCCTGTTCAAGGCCGAGCTGTTTAATGGCAAGGTGCTGAAGCAGCTGGGCACCG
TGACCACAACCGAGCACGAGAACGCCCTGCTGCGGAGCTTCGACAAGTTTACAACCTACTTCTCCGGCTT
TTATGAGAACAGGAAGAACGTGTTCAGCGCCGAGGATATCAGCACAGCCATCCCACACCGCATCGTGCAG
GACAACTTCCCCAAGTTTAAGGAGAATTGTCACATCTTCACACGCCTGATCACCGCCGTGCCCAGCCTGC
GGGAGCACTTTGAGAACGTGAAGAAGGCCATCGGCATCTTCGTGAGCACCTCCATCGAGGAGGTGTTTTC
CTTCCCTTTTTATAACCAGCTGCTGACACAGACCCAGATCGACCTGTATAACCAGCTGCTGGGAGGAATC
TCTCGGGAGGCAGGCACCGAGAAGATCAAGGGCCTGAACGAGGTGCTGAATCTGGCCATCCAGAAGAATG
ATGAGACAGCCCACATCATCGCCTCCCTGCCACACAGATTCATCCCCCTGTTTAAGCAGATCCTGTCCGA
TAGGAACACCCTGTCTTTCATCCTGGAGGAGTTTAAGAGCGACGAGGAAGTGATCCAGTCCTTCTGCAAG
TACAAGACACTGCTGAGAAACGAGAACGTGCTGGAGACAGCCGAGGCCCTGTTTAACGAGCTGAACAGCA
TCGACCTGACACACATCTTCATCAGCCACAAGAAGCTGGAGACAATCAGCAGCGCCCTGTGCGACCACTG
GGATACACTGAGGAATGCCCTGTATGAGCGGAGAATCTCCGAGCTGACAGGCAAGATCACCAAGTCTGCC
AAGGAGAAGGTGCAGCGCAGCCTGAAGCACGAGGATATCAACCTGCAGGAGATCATCTCTGCCGCAGGCA
AGGAGCTGAGCGAGGCCTTCAAGCAGAAAACCAGCGAGATCCTGTCCCACGCACACGCCGCCCTGGATCA
GCCACTGCCTACAACCCTGAAGAAGCAGGAGGAGAAGGAGATCCTGAAGTCTCAGCTGGACAGCCTGCTG
GGCCTGTACCACCTGCTGGACTGGTTTGCCGTGGATGAGTCCAACGAGGTGGACCCCGAGTTCTCTGCCC
GGCTGACCGGCATCAAGCTGGAGATGGAGCCTTCTCTGAGCTTCTACAACAAGGCCAGAAATTATGCCAC
CAAGAAGCCCTACTCCGTGGAGAAGTTCAAGCTGAACTTTCAGATGCCTACACTGGCCTCTGGCTGGGAC
GTGAATAAGGAGAAGAACAATGGCGCCATCCTGTTTGTGAAGAACGGCCTGTACTATCTGGGCATCATGC
CAAAGCAGAAGGGCAGGTATAAGGCCCTGAGCTTCGAGCCCACAGAGAAAACCAGCGAGGGCTTTGATAA
GATGTACTATGACTACTTCCCTGATGCCGCCAAGATGATCCCAAAGTGCAGCACCCAGCTGAAGGCCGTG
ACAGCCCACTTTCAGACCCACACAACCCCCATCCTGCTGTCCAACAATTTCATCGAGCCTCTGGAGATCA
CAAAGGAGATCTACGACCTGAACAATCCTGAGAAGGAGCCAAAGAAGTTTCAGACAGCCTACGCCAAGAA
AACCGGCGACCAGAAGGGCTACAGAGAGGCCCTGTGCAAGTGGATCGACTTCACAAGGGATTTTCTGTCC
AAGTATACCAAGACAACCTCTATCGATCTGTCTAGCCTGCGGCCATCCTCTCAGTATAAGGACCTGGGCG
AGTACTATGCCGAGCTGAATCCCCTGCTGTACCACATCAGCTTCCAGAGAATCGCCGAGAAGGAGATCAT
GGATGCCGTGGAGACAGGCAAGCTGTACCTGTTCCAGATCTATAACAAGGACTTTGCCAAGGGCCACCAC
GGCAAGCCTAATCTGCACACACTGTATTGGACCGGCCTGTTTTCTCCAGAGAACCTGGCCAAGACAAGCA
TCAAGCTGAATGGCCAGGCCGAGCTGTTCTACCGCCCTAAGTCCAGGATGAAGAGGATGGCACACCGGCT
GGGAGAGAAGATGCTGAACAAGAAGCTGAAGGATCAGAAAACCCCAATCCCCGACACCCTGTACCAGGAG
CTGTACGACTATGTGAATCACAGACTGTCCCACGACCTGTCTGATGAGGCCAGGGCCCTGCTGCCCAACG
TGATCACCAAGGAGGTGTCTCACGAGATCATCAAGGATAGGCGCTTTACCAGCGACAAGTTCTTTTTCCA
CGTGCCTATCACACTGAACTATCAGGCCGCCAATTCCCCATCTAAGTTCAACCAGAGGGTGAATGCCTAC
CTGAAGGAGCACCCCGAGACACCTATCATCGGCATCGATCGGGGCGAGAGAAACCTGATCTATATCACAG
TGATCGACTCCACCGGCAAGATCCTGGAGCAGCGGAGCCTGAACACCATCCAGCAGTTTGATTACCAGAA
GAAGCTGGACAACAGGGAGAAGGAGAGGGTGGCAGCAAGGCAGGCCTGGTCTGTGGTGGGCACAATCAAG
GATCTGAAGCAGGGCTATCTGAGCCAGGTCATCCACGAGATCGTGGACCTGATGATCCACTACCAGGCCG
TGGTGGTGCTGGAGAACCTGAATTTCGGCTTTAAGAGCAAGAGGACCGGCATCGCCGAGAAGGCCGTGTA
CCAGCAGTTCGAGAAGATGCTGATCGATAAGCTGAATTGCCTGGTGCTGAAGGACTATCCAGCAGAGAAA
GTGGGAGGCGTGCTGAACCCATACCAGCTGACAGACCAGTTCACCTCCTTTGCCAAGATGGGCACCCAGT
CTGGCTTCCTGTTTTACGTGCCTGCCCCATATACATCTAAGATCGATCCCCTGACCGGCTTCGTGGACCC
CTTCGTGTGGAAAACCATCAAGAATCACGAGAGCCGCAAGCACTTCCTGGAGGGCTTCGACTTTCTGCAC
TACGACGTGAAAACCGGCGACTTCATCCTGCACTTTAAGATGAACAGAAATCTGTCCTTCCAGAGGGGCC
TGCCCGGCTTTATGCCTGCATGGGATATCGTGTTCGAGAAGAACGAGACACAGTTTGACGCCAAGGGCAC
CCCTTTCATCGCCGGCAAGAGAATCGTGCCAGTGATCGAGAATCACAGATTCACCGGCAGATACCGGGAC
CTGTATCCTGCCAACGAGCTGATCGCCCTGCTGGAGGAGAAGGGCATCGTGTTCAGGGATGGCTCCAACA
TCCTGCCAAAGCTGCTGGAGAATGACGATTCTCACGCCATCGACACCATGGTGGCCCTGATCCGCAGCGT
GCTGCAGATGCGGAACTCCAATGCCGCCACAGGCGAGGACTATATCAACAGCCCCGTGCGCGATCTGAAT
GGCGTGTGCTTCGACTCCCGGTTTCAGAACCCAGAGTGGCCCATGGACGCCGATGCCAATGGCGCCTACC
ACATCGCCCTGAAGGGCCAGCTGCTGCTGAATCACCTGAAGGAGAGCAAGGATCTGAAGCTGCAGAACGG
CATCTCCAATCAGGACTGGCTGGCCTACATCCAGGAGCTGCGCAACAAAAGGCCGGCGGCCACGAAAAAG
GCCGGCCAGGCAAAAAAGAAAAAGGGATCCGGTGGGGGTGGGTCCAGCGGGTTGCCTAATGGGTTGGATG
GTGACGAGGATTTTAGCGATATCGCCGATATGGACTTTTCAGCTCTCCTCAGCCAGATAAGCTCTGGAAG
TAGTGGGCTTCCAAATGGGCTTGACGGTGACGAAGATTTCTCTGATATAGCGGACATGGACTTCTCAGCT
CTGCTCTCCCAGATTTCTTCAGGGTCCAGCGGCTTGCCCAACGGCCTCGATGGCGACGAGGATTTTTCTG
ACATAGCAGACATGGACTTTTCCGCACTCCTCAGTCAGATTTCTTCTGGAGGCGGTGGAAGCGGCTTCAG
CGTGGACACCAGTGCCCTGCTGGACCTGTTCAGCCCCTCGGTGACCGTGCCCGACATGAGCCTGCCTGAC
CTTGACAGCAGCCTGGCCAGTATCCAAGAGCTCCTGTCTCCCCAGGAGCCCCCCAGGCCTCCCGAGGCAG
AGAACAGCAGCCCGGATTCAGGGAAGCAGCTGGTGCACTACACAGCGCAGCCGCTGTTCCTGCTGGACCC
CGGCTCCGTGGACACCGGGAGCAACGACCTGCCGGTGCTGTTTGAGCTGGGAGAGGGCTCCTACTTCTCC
GAAGGGGACGGCTTCGCCGAGGACCCCACCATCTCCCTGCTGACAGGCTCGGAGCCTCCCAAAGCCAAGG
ACCCCACTGTCTCCGGATCCTACCCATACGATGTTCCAGATTACGCTTATCCCTACGACGTGCCTGATTA
TGCATACCCATATGATGTCCCCGACTATGCCTAAGAATTCGATTCGTCAGTAGGGTTGTAAAGGTTTTTC
TTTTCCTGAGAAAACAACCTTTTGTTTTCTCAGGTTTTGCTTTTTGGCCTTTCCCTAGCTTTAAAAAAAA
AAAAGCAAAACTCACCGAGGCAGTTCCATAGGATGGCAAGATCCTGGTATTGGTCTGCGAAATTTCTACT
CTTGTAGATTGAAGAGCCAGGAAACAGCTATGACGCTCTTCTAATTTCTACTCTTGTAGATTCTAGAAAA
GAATTCGATATCAAGCTTATCGATAATCAACCTCTGGATTACAAAATTTGTGAAAGATTGACTGGTATTC
TTAACTATGTTGCTCCTTTTACGCTATGTGGATACGCTGCTTTAATGCCTTTGTATCATGCTATTGCTTC
CCGTATGGCTTTCATTTTCTCCTCCTTGTATAAATCCTGGTTGCTGTCTCTTTATGAGGAGTTGTGGCCC
GTTGTCAGGCAACGTGGCGTGGTGTGCACTGTGTTTGCTGACGCAACCCCCACTGGTTGGGGCATTGCCA
CCACCTGTCAGCTCCTTTCCGGGACTTTCGCTTTCCCCCTCCCTATTGCCACGGCGGAACTCATCGCCGC
CTGCCTTGCCCGCTGCTGGACAGGGGCTCGGCTGTTGGGCACTGACAATTCCGTGGTGTTGTCGGGGAAA
TCATCGTCCTTTCCTTGGCTGCTCGCCTATGTTGCCACCTGGATTCTGCGCGGGACGTCCTTCTGCTACG
TCCCTTCGGCCCTCAATCCAGCGGACCTTCCTTCCCGCGGCCTGCTGCCGGCTCTGCGGCCTCTTCCGCG
TCTTCGCCTTCGCCCTCAGACGAGTCGGATCTCCCTTTGGGCCGCCTCCCCGCATCGATACCGAGCGCTA
ATAAAAGATCTTTATTTTCATTAGATCTGTGTGTTGGTTTTTTGTGTCACGTGCGGACCGAGCGGCCGCA
GGAACCCCTAGTGATGGAGTTGGCCACTCCCTCTCTGCGCGCTCGCTCGCTCACTGAGGCCGGGCGACCA
AAGGTCGCCCGACGCCCGGGCTTTGCCCGGGCGGCCTCAGTGAGCGAGCGAGCGCGCAGCTGCCTGCAGG
GGCGCCTGATGCGGTATTTTCTCCTTACGCATCTGTGCGGTATTTCACACCGCATA
[95 nt withheld, positions 7337-7431]
T
[46 nt withheld, positions 7433-7478]
C
[141 nt withheld, positions 7480-7620]
CCTTTGACGTTGGAGTCCACGTTCTTT
[37 nt withheld, positions 7648-7684]
ACTCTATCTCGGGCTATTCTTTTGATTTATAAGGGATTTTGCCGATTTCGGTCTATTGGTTAAAAAATGA
GCTGATTTAACAAAAATTTAACGCGAATTTTAACAAAATATTAACGTTTACAATTTTATGGTGCACTCTC
AGTACAATCTGCTCTGATGCCGCATAGTTAAGCCAGCCCCGACACCCGCCAACACCCGCTGACGCGCCCT
GACGGGCTTGTCTGCTCCCGGCATCCGCTTACAGACAAGCTGTGACCTTCTCCGGGAGCTGCATGTGTCA
GAGGTTTTCACCGTCATCACCGAAACGCGCGATACGAAAGGGCCTCGTGATACGCCTATTTTTATAGGTT
AATGTCATGATAATAATGGTTTCTTAGACGTCAGGTGGCACTTTTCGGGGAAATGTGCGCGGAACCCCTA
TTTGTTTATTTTTCTAAATACATTCAAATATGTATCCGCTCATGAGACAATAACCCTGATAAATGCTTCA
ATAATATTGAAAAAGGAAGAGTATGAGTATTCAACATTTCCGTGTCGCCCTTATTCCCTTTTTTGCGGCA
TTTTGCCTTCCTGTTTTTGCTCACCCAGAAACGCTGGTGAAAGTAAAAGATGCTGAAGATCAGTTGGGTG
CACGAGTGGGTTACATCGAACTGGATCTCAACAGCGGTAAGATCCTTGAGAGTTTTCGCCCCGAAGAACG
TTTTCCAATGATGAGCACTTTTAAAGTTCTGCTATGTGGCGCGGTATTATCCCGTATTGACGCCGGGCAA
GAGCAACTCGGTCGCCGCATACACTATTCTCAGAATGACTTGGTTGAGTACTCACCAGTCACAGAAAAGC
ATCTTACGGATGGCATGACAGTAAGAGAATTATGCAGTGCTGCCATAACCATGAGTGATAACACTGCGGC
CAACTTACTTCTGACAACGATCGGAGGACCGAAGGAGCTAACCGCTTTTTTGCACAACATGGGGGATCAT
GTAACTCGCCTTGATCGTTGGGAACCGGAGCTGAATGAAGCCATACCAAACGACGAGCGTGACACCACGA
TGCCTGTAGCAATGGCAACAACGTTGCGCAAACTATTAACTGGCGAACTACTTACTCTAGCTTCCCGGCA
ACAATTAATAGACTGGATGGAGGCGGATAAAGTTGCAGGACCACTTCTGCGCTCGGCCCTTCCGGCTGGC
TGGTTTATTGCTGATAAATCTGGAGCCGGTGAGCGTGGGTCTCGCGGTATCATTGCAGCACTGGGGCCAG
ATGGTAAGCCCTCCCGTATCGTAGTTATCTACACGACGGGGAGTCAGGCAACTATGGATGAACGAAATAG
ACAGATCGCTGAGATAGGTGCCTCACTGATTAAGCATTGGTAACTGTCAGACCAAGTTTACTCATATATA
CTTTAGATTGATTTAAAACTTCATTTTTAATTTAAAAGGATCTAGGTGAAGATCCTTTTTGATAATCTCA
TGACCAAAATCCCTTAACGTGAGTTTTCGTTCCACTGAGCGTCAGACCCCGTAGAAAAGATCAAAGGATC
TTCTTGAGATCCTTTTTTTCTGCGCGTAATCTGCTGCTTGCAAACAAAAAAACCACCGCTACCAGCGGTG
GTTTGTTTGCCGGATCAAGAGCTACCAACTCTTTTTCCGAAGGTAACTGGCTTCAGCAGAGCGCAGATAC
CAAATACTGTTCTTCTAGTGTAGCCGTAGTTAGGCCACCACTTCAAGAACTCTGTAGCACCGCCTACATA
CCTCGCTCTGCTAATCCTGTTACCAGTGGCTGCTGCCAGTGGCGATAAGTCGTGTCTTACCGGGTTGGAC
TCAAGACGATAGTTACCGGATAAGGCGCAGCGGTCGGGCTGAACGGGGGGTTCGTGCACACAGCCCAGCT
TGGAGCGAACGACCTACACCGAACTGAGATACCTACAGCGTGAGCTATGAGAAAGCGCCACGCTTCCCGA
AGGGAGAAAGGCGGACAGGTATCCGGTAAGCGGCAGGGTCGGAACAGGAGAGCGCACGAGGGAGCTTCCA
GGGGGAAACGCCTGGTATCTTTATAGTCCTGTCGGGTTTCGCCACCTCTGACTTGAGCGTCGATTTTTGT
GATGCTCGTCAGGGGGGCGGAGCCTATGGAAAAACGCCAGCAACGCGGCCTTTTTACGGTTCCTGGCCTT
TTGCTGGCCTTTTGCTCACATGT
